>Addgene plasmid #149318 | pDONR223 SARS-CoV-2 NSP16_nostop | addgene full sequence | sequence record 296467 | Addgene NGS Result
TCTCCCCGCGCGTTGGCCGATTCATTAATGCAGCTGGCACGACAGGTTTCCCGACTGGAAAGCGGGCAGT
GAGCGCAACGCAATTAATACGCGTACCGCTAGCCAGGAAGAGTTTGTAGAAACGCAAAAAGGCCATCCGT
CAGGATGGCCTTCTGCTTAGTTTGATGCCTGGCAGTTTATGGCGGGCGTCCTGCCCGCCACCCTCCGGGC
CGTTGCTTCACAACGTTCAAATCCGCTCCCGGCGGATTTGTCCTACTCAGGAGAGCGTTCACCGACAAAC
AACAGATAAAACGAAAGGCCCAGTCTTCCGACTGAGCCTTTCGTTTTATTTGATGCCTGGCAGTTCCCTA
CTCTCGCGTTAACGCTAGCATGGATGTTTTCCCAGTCACGACGTTGTAAAACGACGGCCAGTCTTAAGCT
CGGGCCCCAAATAATGATTTTATTTTGACTGATAGTGACCTGTTCGTTGCAACAAATTGATGAGCAATGC
TTTTTTATAATGCCAACTTTGTACAAAAAAGTTGGCATGTCTTCCCAGGCTTGGCAGCCTGGAGTGGCTA
TGCCTAACCTGTACAAGATGCAGCGTATGCTGCTGGAGAAGTGCGACCTGCAGAACTACGGAGACTCCGC
CACCCTGCCCAAGGGTATCATGATGAACGTGGCTAAGTACACCCAGCTGTGCCAGTACCTGAACACCCTG
ACCCTGGCCGTGCCTTACAACATGCGCGTGATCCACTTCGGTGCTGGTTCTGACAAGGGAGTGGCTCCAG
GTACCGCTGTGCTGAGACAGTGGCTGCCCACCGGTACCCTGCTGGTGGACTCTGACCTGAACGACTTCGT
GTCTGATGCTGACAGCACCCTGATCGGCGACTGTGCTACTGTGCACACCGCTAACAAGTGGGACCTGATC
ATCTCTGACATGTACGACCCAAAGACCAAGAACGTGACCAAGGAGAACGACAGCAAGGAAGGTTTCTTCA
CCTACATCTGCGGCTTCATCCAGCAGAAGCTGGCCCTGGGCGGATCTGTGGCTATCAAGATCACCGAACA
CTCCTGGAACGCTGACCTGTACAAGCTGATGGGACACTTCGCCTGGTGGACCGCTTTCGTGACCAACGTG
AACGCCTCTAGCTCCGAGGCTTTCCTGATCGGCTGCAACTACCTGGGAAAGCCCCGTGAACAGATCGACG
GTTACGTGATGCACGCCAACTACATCTTCTGGCGCAACACCAACCCTATCCAGCTGTCTAGCTACTCCCT
GTTCGACATGTCTAAGTTCCCACTGAAGCTGAGAGGCACCGCTGTGATGAGCCTGAAGGAGGGACAGATC
AACGACATGATCCTGAGCCTGCTGTCCAAGGGACGCCTGATCATCAGGGAAAACAACAGAGTGGTCATCT
CCTCTGACGTGCTGGTGAACAACTACCCAACTTTCTTGTACAAAGTTGGCATTATAAGAAAGCATTGCTT
ATCAATTTGTTGCAACGAACAGGTCACTATCAGTCAAAATAAAATCATTATTTGCCATCCAGCTGATATC
CCCTATAGTGAGTCGTATTACATGGTCATAGCTGTTTCCTGGCAGCTCTGGCCCGTGTCTCAAAATCTCT
GATGTTACATTGCACAAGATAAAAATATATCATCATGCCTCCTCTAGACCAGCCAGGACAGAAATGCCTC
GACTTCGCTGCTACCCAAGGTTGCCGGGTGACGCACACCGTGGAAACGGATGAAGGCACGAACCCAGTGG
ACATAAGCCTGTTCGGTTCGTAAGCTGTAATGCAAGTAGCGTATGCGCTCACGCAACTGGTCCAGAACCT
TGACCGAACGCAGCGGTGGTAACGGCGCAGTGGCGGTTTTCATGGCTTGTTATGACTGTTTTTTTGGGGT
ACAGTCTATGCCTCGGGCATCCAAGCAGCAAGCGCGTTACGCCGTGGGTCGATGTTTGATGTTATGGAGC
AGCAACGATGTTACGCAGCAGGGCAGTCGCCCTAAAACAAAGTTAAACATTATGAGGGAAGCGGTGATCG
CCGAAGTATCGACTCAACTATCAGAGGTAGTTGGCGTCATCGAGCGCCATCTCGAACCGACGTTGCTGGC
CGTACATTTGTACGGCTCCGCAGTGGATGGCGGCCTGAAGCCACACAGTGATATTGATTTGCTGGTTACG
GTGACCGTAAGGCTTGATGAAACAACGCGGCGAGCTTTGATCAACGACCTTTTGGAAACTTCGGCTTCCC
CTGGAGAGAGCGAGATTCTCCGCGCTGTAGAAGTCACCATTGTTGTGCACGACGACATCATTCCGTGGCG
TTATCCAGCTAAGCGCGAACTGCAATTTGGAGAATGGCAGCGCAATGACATTCTTGCAGGTATCTTCGAG
CCAGCCACGATCGACATTGATCTGGCTATCTTGCTGACAAAAGCAAGAGAACATAGCGTTGCCTTGGTAG
GTCCAGCGGCGGAGGAACTCTTTGATCCGGTTCCTGAACAGGATCTATTTGAGGCGCTAAATGAAACCTT
AACGCTATGGAACTCGCCGCCCGACTGGGCTGGCGATGAGCGAAATGTAGTGCTTACGTTGTCCCGCATT
TGGTACAGCGCAGTAACCGGCAAAATCGCGCCGAAGGATGTCGCTGCCGACTGGGCAATGGAGCGCCTGC
CGGCCCAGTATCAGCCCGTCATACTTGAAGCTAGACAGGCTTATCTTGGACAAGAAGAAGATCGCTTGGC
CTCGCGCGCAGATCAGTTGGAAGAATTTGTCCACTACGTGAAAGGCGAGATCACCAAGGTAGTCGGCAAA
TAACCCTCGAGCCACCCATGACCAAAATCCCTTAACGTGAGTTACGCGTCGTTCCACTGAGCGTCAGACC
CCGTAGAAAAGATCAAAGGATCTTCTTGAGATCCTTTTTTTCTGCGCGTAATCTGCTGCTTGCAAACAAA
AAAACCACCGCTACCAGCGGTGGTTTGTTTGCCGGATCAAGAGCTACCAACTCTTTTTCCGAAGGTAACT
GGCTTCAGCAGAGCGCAGATACCAAATACTGTTCTTCTAGTGTAGCCGTAGTTAGGCCACCACTTCAAGA
ACTCTGTAGCACCGCCTACATACCTCGCTCTGCTAATCCTGTTACCAGTGGCTGCTGCCAGTGGCGATAA
GTCGTGTCTTACCGGGTTGGACTCAAGACGATAGTTACCGGATAAGGCGCAGCGGTCGGGCTGAACGGGG
GGTTCGTGCACACAGCCCAGCTTGGAGCGAACGACCTACACCGAACTGAGATACCTACAGCGTGAGCTAT
GAGAAAGCGCCACGCTTCCCGAAGGGAGAAAGGCGGACAGGTATCCGGTAAGCGGCAGGGTCGGAACAGG
AGAGCGCACGAGGGAGCTTCCAGGGGGAAACGCCTGGTATCTTTATAGTCCTGTCGGGTTTCGCCACCTC
TGACTTGAGCGTCGATTTTTGTGATGCTCGTCAGGGGGGCGGAGCCTATGGAAAAACGCCAGCAACGCGG
CCTTTTTACGGTTCCTGGCCTTTTGCTGGCCTTTTGCTCACATGTTCTTTCCTGCGTTATCCCCTGATTC
TGTGGATAACCGTATTACCGCCTTTGAGTGAGCTGATACCGCTCGCCGCAGCCGAACGACCGAGCGCAGC
GAGTCAGTGAGCGAGGAAGCGGAAGAGCGCCCAATACGCAAACCGCC
Features (pLannotate 1.2.2; 12 found; start..end, strand, type, name):
    127..154     -  terminator     rrnB T2 terminator: transcription terminator T2 from the E. coli rrnB gene
    286..329     +  terminator     rrnB T1 terminator: Escherichia coli rrnB; transcription terminator T1 from the E. coli rrnB gene
    376..412     -  CDS            lacZα (fragment): LacZα fragment of β-galactosidase; lacZ fragment
    429..524     +  protein_bind   attL3: mutant version of attL; recombination site for the Gateway® LR reaction LR Clonase™
    506..1420    +  CDS            rep (fragment): R1AB_CVPFS - Protein inferred from homology: Swiss-Prot protein existence level 3. NendoU is a Mn(2+)-dependent, uridylate-specific enzyme, which leaves 2'-3'-cyclic phosphates 5' to the cleaved bond. From Porcine transmissible gastroenteritis coronavirus (strain FS772/70) (TGEV).
   1425..1524    -  protein_bind   attL2: mutant version of attL; recombination site for the Gateway® LR reaction LR Clonase™
   1542..1560    -  promoter       T7 promoter: promoter for bacteriophage T7 RNA polymerase
   1750..1773    +  promoter       Pc promoter (fragment): intI1 (promoter lies within the coding sequence); class 1 integron promoter
   1949..2005    +  CDS            GmR (fragment): gentamycin acetyltransferase; aacC1; confers resistance to gentamycin
   2012..2803    +  CDS            SmR: aminoglycoside adenylyltransferase (Murphy, 1985); aadA; confers resistance to spectinomycin and streptomycin
   2896..3484    +  rep_origin     ori: high-copy-number ColE1/pMB1/pBR322/pUC origin of replication
   3667..72      +  CDS            lacI (fragment) (across the origin): lac repressor; lacI; The lac repressor binds to the lac operator to inhibit transcription in E. coli. This inhibition can be relieved by adding lactose or isopropyl-β-D-thiogalactopyranoside (IPTG).
