[The description below was written by a language model from this plasmid's Addgene catalogue record and pLannotate feature annotations shown in this document.]
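Description:
pDONR223 SARS-CoV-2 NSP16_nostop is a Gateway-compatible entry clone built on the pDONR223 backbone and carrying the coding sequence for NSP16, one of the mature non-structural proteins processed from the ORF1ab polyprotein of SARS-CoV-2 isolate Wuhan-Hu-1. The 897 bp insert was made by gene synthesis and is codon optimized, so it differs from the viral sequence by many synonymous changes while encoding the same protein. The automated annotation labels this region only by homology to a coronavirus replicase polyprotein from TGEV. That label reflects database matching rather than the actual source of the insert. The open reading frame is flanked by two attL recombination sites (the annotation tool calls them attL3 and attL2), which allow LR Clonase-mediated transfer into any compatible destination vector. Because the stop codon has been omitted, the ORF can be read through into a C-terminal tag or fusion partner supplied by the destination vector.

The plasmid is maintained in E. coli through a high-copy ColE1/pUC-type origin and selected with spectinomycin through the aadA (SmR) aminoglycoside adenylyltransferase gene, which lies downstream of a class 1 integron Pc promoter fragment and a remnant of a gentamicin resistance gene. The rrnB T1 and T2 terminators sit upstream of the cloning region and insulate it from read-through transcription. A T7 promoter lies just outside one att site, and short lacZα and lacI fragments are backbone remnants. The entry vector has no annotated promoter positioned for expression of the insert in target cells, so expression depends on the destination vector. The sequenced clone is 3,687 nt, smaller than the listed empty backbone, as expected once the donor cassette has been replaced by the insert. It belongs to a collection of SARS-CoV-2 coding regions intended for flexible subcloning.
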