Addgene plasmid #149318: pDONR223 SARS-CoV-2 NSP16_nostop
Purpose: Gateway-compatible Entry vector, with insert of NSP16 gene's CDS from SARS-CoV-2 isolate Wuhan-Hu-1. Does not contain stop codon.
Depositing lab: Fritz Roth. Depositing organization: Sinai Health System. Publication: A Comprehensive, Flexible Collection of SARS-CoV-2 Coding Regions. Kim DK, Knapp JJ, Kuang D, Chawla A, Cassonnet P, Lee H, Sheykhkarimli D, Samavarchi-Tehrani P, Abdouni H, Rayhan A, Li R, Pogoutse O, Coyaud E, van der Werf S, Demeret C, Gingras AC, Taipale M, Raught B, Jacob Y, Roth FP. G3 (Bethesda). 2020 Aug 6. pii: g3.120.401554. doi: 10.1534/g3.120.401554. PubMed 32763951.
Backbone
  Vector backbone: pDONR223
  Backbone manufacturer: Rual et al, Genome Res. 14:2128-2135, 2004.
  Backbone size w/o insert (bp): 5005
  Vector type: Gateway-compatible Entry vector
Growth in bacteria
  Bacterial resistance: Spectinomycin, 50 μg/mL
  Growth temperature: 37°C
  Growth strain: DH5alpha
  Copy number: Unknown
Gene/Insert
  Gene/Insert name: NSP16
  Species: SARS-CoV-2 isolate Wuhan-Hu-1
  Insert size (bp): 897
  Mutation: Many synonymous changes due to codon optimization
  Entrez Gene: ORF1ab (a.k.a. GU280_gp01)
  Cloning method: Gateway Cloning
  Sequencing primers: 5′ M13F; 3′ M13R
Resource information
  A portion of this plasmid was derived from a plasmid made by: Synthesized from GenScript
Terms and licenses: Academic/Nonprofit Terms; Industry Terms
How to cite: pDONR223 SARS-CoV-2 NSP16_nostop was a gift from Fritz Roth (Addgene plasmid # 149318 ; http://n2t.net/addgene:149318 ; RRID:Addgene_149318)
