>Addgene plasmid #149318 | pDONR223 SARS-CoV-2 NSP16_nostop | depositor partial sequence | sequence record 291925 | Inserted CDS without stop codon
ATGTCTTCCCAGGCTTGGCAGCCTGGAGTGGCTATGCCTAACCTGTACAAGATGCAGCGTATGCTGCTGG
AGAAGTGCGACCTGCAGAACTACGGAGACTCCGCCACCCTGCCCAAGGGTATCATGATGAACGTGGCTAA
GTACACCCAGCTGTGCCAGTACCTGAACACCCTGACCCTGGCCGTGCCTTACAACATGCGCGTGATCCAC
TTCGGTGCTGGTTCTGACAAGGGAGTGGCTCCAGGTACCGCTGTGCTGAGACAGTGGCTGCCCACCGGTA
CCCTGCTGGTGGACTCTGACCTGAACGACTTCGTGTCTGATGCTGACAGCACCCTGATCGGCGACTGTGC
TACTGTGCACACCGCTAACAAGTGGGACCTGATCATCTCTGACATGTACGACCCAAAGACCAAGAACGTG
ACCAAGGAGAACGACAGCAAGGAAGGTTTCTTCACCTACATCTGCGGCTTCATCCAGCAGAAGCTGGCCC
TGGGCGGATCTGTGGCTATCAAGATCACCGAACACTCCTGGAACGCTGACCTGTACAAGCTGATGGGACA
CTTCGCCTGGTGGACCGCTTTCGTGACCAACGTGAACGCCTCTAGCTCCGAGGCTTTCCTGATCGGCTGC
AACTACCTGGGAAAGCCCCGTGAACAGATCGACGGTTACGTGATGCACGCCAACTACATCTTCTGGCGCA
ACACCAACCCTATCCAGCTGTCTAGCTACTCCCTGTTCGACATGTCTAAGTTCCCACTGAAGCTGAGAGG
CACCGCTGTGATGAGCCTGAAGGAGGGACAGATCAACGACATGATCCTGAGCCTGCTGTCCAAGGGACGC
CTGATCATCAGGGAAAACAACAGAGTGGTCATCTCCTCTGACGTGCTGGTGAACAAC
